>Addgene plasmid #97327 | pMSP1D1T1 | addgene full sequence | sequence record 182625 | Addgene NGS Result
ATACCCACGCCGAAACAAGCGCTCATGAGCCCGAAGTGGCGAGCCCGATCTTCCCCATCGGTGATGTCGG
CGATATAGGCGCCAGCAACCGCACCTGTGGCGCCGGTGATGCCGGCCACGATGCGTCCGGCGTAGAGGAT
CGAGATCTCGATCCCGCGAAATTAATACGACTCACTATAGGGGAATTGTGAGCGGATAACAATTCCCCTC
TAGAAATAATTTTGTTTAACTTTAAGAAGGAGATATACCATGGGTCATCATCATCATCATCATCACGATT
ATGATATTCCTACTACTGAGAATTTGTATTTTCAGGGTTCTACCACCTTCAGTAAACTTCGCGAACAACT
GGGCCCCGTGACGCAGGAATTCTGGGACAACCTGGAAAAAGAAACCGAGGGACTGCGTCAGGAAATGTCC
AAAGATTTAGAAGAGGTGAAGGCCAAGGTTCAGCCATATCTCGATGACTTTCAGAAAAAATGGCAGGAAG
AGATGGAATTATATCGTCAAAAGGTGGAACCGCTGCGTGCGGAACTGCAAGAGGGGGCACGCCAAAAACT
CCATGAGCTCCAAGAGAAGCTCAGCCCATTAGGCGAAGAAATGCGCGATCGCGCCCGTGCACATGTTGAT
GCACTCCGGACTCATTTGGCGCCGTATTCGGATGAACTTCGCCAGCGTTTGGCCGCACGTCTCGAGGCGC
TGAAAGAAAACGGGGGTGCCCGCTTGGCTGAGTACCACGCGAAAGCGACAGAACACCTGAGCACCTTGAG
CGAAAAAGCGAAACCGGCGCTGGAAGATCTACGCCAGGGCTTATTGCCTGTTCTTGAGAGCTTTAAAGTC
AGTTTTCTGTCAGCTCTGGAAGAATATACTAAAAAGCTGAATACCCAGTAAGCTTGCGGCCGCACTCGAG
CACCACCACCACCACCACTGAGATCCGGCTGCTAACAAAGCCCGAAAGGAAGCTGAGTTGGCTGCTGCCA
CCGCTGAGCAATAACTAGCATAACCCCTTGGGGCCTCTAAACGGGTCTTGAGGGGTTTTTTGCTGAAAGG
AGGAACTATATCCGGATTGGCGAATGGG
[124 nt withheld, positions 1079-1202]
C
[91 nt withheld, positions 1204-1294]
A
[49 nt withheld, positions 1296-1344]
CCTTTGACGTTGGAGTCCACGTTCTTT
[37 nt withheld, positions 1372-1408]
ACCCTATCTCGGTCTATTCTTTTGATTTATAAGGGATTTTGCCGATTTCGGCCTATTGGTTAAAAAATGA
GCTGATTTAACAAAAATTTAACGCGAATTTTAACAAAATATTAACGCTTACAATTTAGGTGGCACTTTTC
GGGGAAATGTGCGCGGAACCCCTATTTGTTTATTTTTCTAAATACATTCAAATATGTATCCGCTCATGAA
TTAATTCTTAGAAAAACTCATCGAGCATCAAATGAAACTGCAATTTATTCATATCAGGATTATCAATACC
ATATTTTTGAAAAAGCCGTTTCTGTAATGAAGGAGAAAACTCACCGAGGCAGTTCCATAGGATGGCAAGA
TCCTGGTATCGGTCTGCGATTCCGACTCGTCCAACATCAATACAACCTATTAATTTCCCCTCGTCAAAAA
TAAGGTTATCAAGTGAGAAATCACCATGAGTGACGACTGAATCCGGTGAGAATGGCAAAAGTTTATGCAT
TTCTTTCCAGACTTGTTCAACAGGCCAGCCATTACGCTCGTCATCAAAATCACTCGCATCAACCAAACCG
TTATTCATTCGTGATTGCGCCTGAGCGAGACGAAATACGCGATCGCTGTTAAAAGGACAATTACAAACAG
GAATCGAATGCAACCGGCGCAGGAACACTGCCAGCGCATCAACAATATTTTCACCTGAATCAGGATATTC
TTCTAATACCTGGAATGCTGTTTTCCCGGGGATCGCAGTGGTGAGTAACCATGCATCATCAGGAGTACGG
ATAAAATGCTTGATGGTCGGAAGAGGCATAAATTCCGTCAGCCAGTTTAGTCTGACCATCTCATCTGTAA
CATCATTGGCAACGCTACCTTTGCCATGTTTCAGAAACAACTCTGGCGCATCGGGCTTCCCATACAATCG
ATAGATTGTCGCACCTGATTGCCCGACATTATCGCGAGCCCATTTATACCCATATAAATCAGCATCCATG
TTGGAATTTAATCGCGGCCTAGAGCAAGACGTTTCCCGTTGAATATGGCTCATAACACCCCTTGTATTAC
TGTTTATGTAAGCAGACAGTTTTATTGTTCATGACCAAAATCCCTTAACGTGAGTTTTCGTTCCACTGAG
CGTCAGACCCCGTAGAAAAGATCAAAGGATCTTCTTGAAATCCTTTTTTTCTGCGCGTAATCTGCTGCTT
GCAAACAAAAAAACCACCGCTACCAGCGGTGGTTTGTTTGCCGGATCAAGAGCTACCAACTCTTTTTCCG
AAGGTAACTGGCTTCAGCAGAGCGCAGATACCAAATACTGTCCTTCTAGTGTAGCCGTAGTTAGGCCACC
ACTTCAAGAACTCTGTAGCACCGCCTACATACCTCGCTCTGCTAATCCTGTTACCAGTGGCTGCTGCCAG
TGGCGATAAGTCGTGTCTTACCGGGTTGGACTCAAGACGATAGTTACCGGATAAGGCGCAGCGGTCGGGC
TGAACGGGGGGTTCGTGCACACAGCCCAGCTTGGAGCGAACGACCTACACCGAACTGAGATACCTACAGC
GTGAGCTATGAGAAAGCGCCACGCTTCCCGAAGGGAGAAAGGCGGACAGGTATCCGGTAAGCGGCAGGGT
CGGAACAGGAGAGCGCACGAGGGAGCTTCCAGGGGGAAACGCCTGGTATCTTTATAGTCCTGTCGGGTTT
CGCCACCTCTGACTTGAGCGTCGATTTTTGTGATGCTCGTCAGGGGGGCGGAGCCTATGGAAAAACGCCA
GCAACGCGGCCTTTTTACGGTTCCTGGCCTTTTGCTGGCCTTTTGCTCACATGTTCTTTCCTGCGTTATC
CCCTGATTCTGTGGATAACCGTATTACCGCCTTTGAGTGAGCTGATACCGCTCGCCGCAGCCGAACGACC
GAGCGCAGCGAGTCAGTGAGCGAGGAAGCGGAAGAGCGCCTGATGCGGTATTTTCTCCTTACGCATCTGT
GCGGTATTTCACACCGCAATGGTGCACTCTCAGTACAATCTGCTCTGATGCCGCATAGTTAAGCCAGTAT
ACACTCCGCTATCGCTACGTGACTGGGTCATGGCTGCGCCCCGACACCCGCCAACACCCGCTGACGCGCC
CTGACGGGCTTGTCTGCTCCCGGCATCCGCTTACAGACAAGCTGTGACCGTCTCCGGGAGCTGCATGTGT
CAGAGGTTTTCACCGTCATCACCGAAACGCGCGAGGCAGCTGCGGTAAAGCTCATCAGCGTGGTCGTGAA
GCGATTCACAGATGTCTGCCTGTTCATCCGCGTCCAGCTCGTTGAGTTTCTCCAGAAGCGTTAATGTCTG
GCTTCTGATAAAGCGGGCCATGTTAAGGGCGGTTTTTTCCTGTTTGGTCACTGATGCCTCCGTGTAAGGG
GGATTTCTGTTCATGGGGGTAATGATACCGATGAAACGAGAGAGGATGCTCACGATACGGGTTACTGATG
ATGAACATGCCCGGTTACTGGAACGTTGTGAGGGTAAACAACTGGCGGTATGGATGCGGCGGGACCAGAG
AAAAATCACTCAGGGTCAATGCCAGCGCTTCGTTAATACAGATGTAGGTGTTCCACAGGGTAGCCAGCAG
CATCCTGCGATGCAGATCCGGAACATAATGGTGCAGGGCGCTGACTTCCGCGTTTCCAGACTTTACGAAA
CACGGAAACCGAAGACCATTCATGTTGTTGCTCAGGTCGCAGACGTTTTGCAGCAGCAGTCGCTTCACGT
TCGCTCGCGTATCGGTGATTCATTCTGCTAACCAGTAAGGCAACCCCGCCAGCCTAGCCGGGTCCTCAAC
GACAGGAGCACGATCATGCGCACCCGTGGGGCCGCCATGCCGGCGATAATGGCCTGCTTCTCGCCGAAAC
GTTTGGTGGCGGGACCAGTGACGAAGGCTTGAGCGAGGGCGTGCAAGATTCCGAATACCGCAAGCGACAG
GCCGATCATCGTCGCGCTCCAGCGAAAGCGGTCCTCGCCGAAAATGACCCAGAGCGCTGCCGGCACCTGT
CCTACGAGTTGCATGATAAAGAAGACAGTCATAAGTGCGGCGACGATAGTCATGCCCCGCGCCCACCGGA
AGGAGCTGACTGGGTTGAAGGCTCTCAAGGGCATCGGTCGAGATCCCGGTGCCTAATGAGTGAGCTAACT
TACATTAATTGCGTTGCGCTCACTGCCCGCTTTCCAGTCGGGAAACCTGTCGTGCCAGCTGCATTAATGA
ATCGGCCAACGCGCGGGGAGAGGCGGTTTGCGTATTGGGCGCCAGGGTGGTTTTTCTTTTCACCAGTGAG
ACGGGCAACAGCTGATTGCCCTTCACCGCCTGGCCCTGAGAGAGTTGCAGCAAGCGGTCCACGCTGGTTT
GCCCCAGCAGGCGAAAATCCTGTTTGATGGTGGTTAACGGCGGGATATAACATGAGCTGTCTTCGGTATC
GTCGTATCCCACTACCGAGATATCCGCACCAACGCGCAGCCCGGACTCGGTAATGGCGCGCATTGCGCCC
AGCGCCATCTGATCGTTGGCAACCAGCATCGCAGTGGGAACGATGCCCTCATTCAGCATTTGCATGGTTT
GTTGAAAACCGGACATGGCACTCCAGTCGCCTTCCCGTTCCGCTATCGGCTGAATTTGATTGCGAGTGAG
ATATTTATGCCAGCCAGCCAGACGCAGACGCGCCGAGACAGAACTTAATGGGCCCGCTAACAGCGCGATT
TGCTGGTGACCCAATGCGACCAGATGCTCCACGCCCAGTCGCGTACCGTCTTCATGGGAGAAAATAATAC
TGTTGATGGGTGTCTGGTCAGAGACATCAAGAAATAACGCCGGAACATTAGTGCAGGCAGCTTCCACAGC
AATGGCATCCTGGTCATCCAGCGGATAGTTAATGATCAGCCCACTGACGCGTTGCGCGAGAAGATTGTGC
ACCGCCGCTTTACAGGCTTCGACGCCGCTTCGTTCTACCATCGACACCACCACGCTGGCACCCAGTTGAT
CGGCGCGAGATTTAATCGCCGCGACAATTTGCGACGGCGCGTGCAGGGCCAGACTGGAGGTGGCAACGCC
AATCAGCAACGACTGTTTGCCCGCCAGTTGTTGTGCCACGCGGTTGGGAATGTAATTCAGCTCCGCCATC
GCCGCTTCCACTTTTTCCCGCGTTTTCGCAGAAACGTGGCTGGCCTGGTTCACCACGCGGGAAACGGTCT
GATAAGAGACACCGGCATACTCTGCGACATCGTATAACGTTACTGGTTTCACATTCACCACCCTGAATTG
ACTCTCTTCCGGGCGCTATCATGCCATACCGCGAAAGGTTTTGCGCCATTCGATGGTGTCCGGGATCTCG
ACGCTCTCCCTTATGCGACTCCTGCATTAGGAAGCAGCCCAGTAGTAGGTTGAGGCCGTTGAGCACCGCC
GCCGCAAGGAATGGTGCATGCAAGGAGATGGCGCCCAACAGTCCCCCGGCCACGGGGCCTGCCACC
Features (pLannotate 1.2.2; 20 found; start..end, strand, type, name):
    163..181     +  promoter       T7 promoter: promoter for bacteriophage T7 RNA polymerase
    182..206     +  protein_bind   lac operator: The lac repressor binds to the lac operator to inhibit transcription in E. coli. This inhibition can be relieved by adding lactose or isopropyl-β-D-thiogalactopyranoside (IPTG). lac repressor encoded by lacI
    221..243     +  RBS            RBS: efficient ribosome binding site from bacteriophage T7 gene 10 (Olins and Rangwala, 1989)
    256..273     +  CDS            capTEV™ (fragment): composite tag for in vivo biotinylation, TEV protease cleavage, and 6xHis tagging
    319..888     +  CDS            APOA1 (fragment): APOA1_GORGO - Experimental evidence at protein level: Swiss-Prot protein existence level 1. Participates in the reverse transport of cholesterol from tissues to the liver for excretion by promoting cholesterol efflux from tissues and by acting as a cofactor for the lecithin cholesterol acyltransferase (LCAT). As part of the SPAP complex, activates spermatozoa motility (By similarity). From Gorilla gorilla gorilla (Western lowland gorilla).
    911..928     +  CDS            9xHis (fragment): 9xHis affinity tag
    938..987     +  CDS            SET1 (fragment): solubility-enhancement tag derived from T7 phage gene 10B
    995..1042    +  terminator     T7 terminator: transcription terminator for bacteriophage T7 RNA polymerase
   1079..1507    +  rep_origin     f1 ori (sequence partly withheld): f1 bacteriophage origin of replication; arrow indicates direction of (+) strand synthesis
   1560..1617    +  promoter       AmpR promoter (fragment): bla
   1626..2441    -  CDS            KanR: aminoglycoside phosphotransferase; aph(3')-Ia; confers resistance to kanamycin in bacteria or G418 (Geneticin®) in eukaryotes
   2563..3151    +  rep_origin     ori: high-copy-number ColE1/pMB1/pBR322/pUC origin of replication
   3337..3476    -  misc_feature   bom: basis of mobility region from pBR322
   3578..3769    -  CDS            rop: Rop protein, which maintains plasmids at low copy number; rop
   3786..4166    +  CDS            YPB1_ECOLX: Protein predicted: Swiss-Prot protein existence level 4. From Escherichia coli.
   4238..4529    -  CDS            TcR (fragment): tetracycline efflux protein; tet; confers resistance to tetracycline
   4544..4565    -  protein_bind   CAP binding site: CAP binding activates transcription in the presence of cAMP. E. coli catabolite activator protein
   4578..5660    -  CDS            lacI: lac repressor; lacI; The lac repressor binds to the lac operator to inhibit transcription in E. coli. This inhibition can be relieved by adding lactose or isopropyl-β-D-thiogalactopyranoside (IPTG).
   5661..5738    -  promoter       lacI promoter: lacI
   5746..141     -  CDS            TcR (fragment) (across the origin): tetracycline efflux protein; tet; confers resistance to tetracycline
