[The description below was written by a language model from this plasmid's Addgene catalogue record and pLannotate feature annotations shown in this document.]
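Description:
pMSP1D1T1 is a bacterial expression plasmid built on the pET 28a backbone for producing an engineered membrane scaffold protein in E. coli. It is selected with kanamycin through an aminoglycoside phosphotransferase (KanR) gene. It replicates from a ColE1/pBR322-type origin accompanied by the bom region and the rop gene, which fits its listing as low copy. An f1 origin is also present, and the automated annotation picks up short tetracycline-resistance fragments that appear to be non-functional backbone remnants.

The 639 bp synthetic insert, MSP1D1T1 (also called D1T1), sits between NcoI and HindIII sites. It is transcribed from a T7 promoter followed by a lac operator and the T7 gene 10 ribosome binding site, with a T7 terminator downstream. The plasmid-borne lacI gene supplies the repressor, so expression is IPTG-inducible in hosts that provide T7 RNA polymerase. The protein carries an N-terminal 6xHis tag and a TEV protease cleavage site for affinity purification and tag removal. The feature table identifies most of the coding region as an apolipoprotein A-I fragment, as expected for a scaffold protein of this family. The His-tag and T7-tag-like matches annotated downstream of the insert are probably vector-derived sequence, and the record lists only the N-terminal tag as part of the product.

The construct is a mutant of the earlier MSP1D1 nanodisc scaffold, with one extra threonine added after T25, shortly after the TEV site. The scaffold forms the protein belt around a lipid bilayer nanodisc. The extra residue gives a defined mass shift that serves as a marker in mass spectrometry, specifically native mass spectrometry of nanodiscs.
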