Addgene plasmid #97327: pMSP1D1T1
Purpose: Nanodisc scaffold protein belt. Mutant of MSP1D1 from the Sligar Lab to include an additional T residue shortly after the TEV cleavage site. Additional mass used as marker in mass spectrometry.
Depositing lab: Michael Marty. Depositing organization: University of Oxford. Publication: Engineering Nanodisc Scaffold Proteins for Native Mass Spectrometry. Reid DJ, Keener JE, Wheeler AP, Zambrano DE, Diesing JM, Reinhardt-Szyba M, Makarov A, Marty MT. Anal Chem. 2017 Nov 7;89(21):11189-11192. doi: 10.1021/acs.analchem.7b03569. Epub 2017 Oct 23. PubMed 29048874.
Backbone
  Vector backbone: pET 28a
  Backbone size w/o insert (bp): 5300
  Vector type: Bacterial Expression
Growth in bacteria
  Bacterial resistance: Kanamycin, 50 μg/mL
  Growth temperature: 37°C
  Growth strain: DH5alpha
  Copy number: Low Copy
Gene/Insert
  Gene/Insert name: MSP1D1T1 (alt name: D1T1)
  Species: Synthetic
  Insert size (bp): 639
  Mutation: Addition of T residue after T25
  Promoter: T7
  Tag / fusion protein: 6xHis - TEV (N terminal on insert)
  Cloning method: Restriction Enzyme; 5′ cloning site Nco I (not destroyed); 3′ cloning site Hind III (not destroyed)
  Sequencing primers: 5′ T7 Pro; 3′ T7 Term
Resource information
  A portion of this plasmid was derived from a plasmid made by: Stephen Sligar, https://www.addgene.org/20061/
Terms and licenses: Academic/Nonprofit Terms; Industry Terms: Not Available to Industry
How to cite: pMSP1D1T1 was a gift from Michael Marty (Addgene plasmid # 97327 ; http://n2t.net/addgene:97327 ; RRID:Addgene_97327)
