>Addgene plasmid #97327 | pMSP1D1T1 | depositor partial sequence | sequence record 179095 | MSP1D1T1
ATGGGTCATCATCATCATCATCATCACGATTATGATATTCCTACTACTGAGAATTTGTATTTTCAGGGTT
CTACCACCTTCAGTAAACTTCGCGAACAACTGGGCCCCGTGACGCAGGAATTCTGGGACAACCTGGAAAA
AGAAACCGAGGGACTGCGTCAGGAAATGTCCAAAGATTTAGAAGAGGTGAAGGCCAAGGTTCAGCCATAT
CTCGATGACTTTCAGAAAAAATGGCAGGAAGAGATGGAATTATATCGTCAAAAGGTGGAACCGCTGCGTG
CGGAACTGCAAGAGGGGGCACGCCAAAAACTCCATGAGCTCCAAGAGAAGCTCAGCCCATTAGGCGAAGA
AATGCGCGATCGCGCCCGTGCACATGTTGATGCACTCCGGACTCATTTGGCGCCGTATTCGGATGAACTT
CGCCAGCGTTTGGCCGCACGTCTCGAGGCGCTGAAAGAAAACGGGGGTGCCCGCTTGGCTGAGTACCACG
CGAAAGCGACAGAACACCTGAGCACCTTGAGCGAAAAAGCGAAACCGGCGCTGGAAGATCTACGCCAGGG
CTTATTGCCTGTTCTTGAGAGCTTTAAAGTCAGTTTTCTGTCAGCTCTGGAAGAATATACTAAAAAGCTG
AATACCCAG
